>Addgene plasmid #97355 | UKNP1.1.1 | depositor full sequence | sequence record 179040 | UKNP1.1.1 sequence 7263 bps
GACGGATCGGGAGATCTCCCGATCCCCTATGGTCGACTCTCAGTACAATCTGCTCTGATGCCGCATAGTT
AAGCCAGTATCTGCTCCCTGCTTGTGTGTTGGAGGTCGCTGAGTAGTGCGCGAGCAAAATTTAAGCTACA
ACAAGGCAAGGCTTGACCGACAATTGCATGAAGAATCTGCTTAGGGTTAGGCGTTTTGCGCTGCTTCGCG
ATGTACGGGCCAGATATACGCGTTGACATTGATTATTGACTAGTTATTAATAGTAATCAATTACGGGGTC
ATTAGTTCATAGCCCATATATGGAGTTCCGCGTTACATAACTTACGGTAAATGGCCCGCCTGGCTGACCG
CCCAACGACCCCCGCCCATTGACGTCAATAATGACGTATGTTCCCATAGTAACGCCAATAGGGACTTTCC
ATTGACGTCAATGGGTGGACTATTTACGGTAAACTGCCCACTTGGCAGTACATCAAGTGTATCATATGCC
AAGTACGCCCCCTATTGACGTCAATGACGGTAAATGGCCCGCCTGGCATTATGCCCAGTACATGACCTTA
TGGGACTTTCCTACTTGGCAGTACATCTACGTATTAGTCATCGCTATTACCATGGTGATGCGGTTTTGGC
AGTACATCAATGGGCGTGGATAGCGGTTTGACTCACGGGGATTTCCAAGTCTCCACCCCATTGACGTCAA
TGGGAGTTTGTTTTGGCACCAAAATCAACGGGACTTTCCAAAATGTCGTAACAACTCCGCCCCATTGACG
CAAATGGGCGGTAGGCGTGTACGGTGGGAGGTCTATATAAGCAGAGCTCTCTGGCTAACTAGAGAACCCA
CTGCTTACTGGCTTATCGAAATTAATACGACTCACTATAGGGAGACCCAAGCTGGCTAGTTAAGCTTGGT
ACCGAGCTCGGATCCACTAGTCCAGTGTGGTGGAATTGCCCTTCACCATGGGTTGCTCTTTCTCTATCTT
CCTTCTGGCCCTGCTCTCCTGTCTGACCGTACCCGCTTCGGCCTACCAAGTGCGCAATTCCACGGGGCTT
TACCATGTCACCAATGATTGCCCTAACTCGAGTATTGTGTACGAGGCGGCCGATGCCATCCTGCACACTC
CGGGGTGTGTCCCTTGCGTTCGCGAGGGTAATGCCTCGAGGTGTTGGGTGGCGTTGACCCCCACGGTGGC
CACCAGGGACGGCAAACTCCCCACGGCGCAGTTACGACGCCACATCGATCTGCTCGTCGGGAGCGCCACT
CTCTGTTCGGCCCTCTACGTGGGGGACCTGTGCGGGTCTATCTTTCTTGTCGGTCAACTGTTCACCTTTT
CTCCCAGGCTCCACTGGACGACGCAAGACTGCAATTGTTCCATGTATCCCGGCCATATAACGGGTCACCG
CATGGCATGGGATATGATGATGAACTGGTCCCCTACGACGGCGTTGGTAGTAGCTCAACTGCTCCGGATC
CCACAAGCCATCTTGGACATGATCGCTGGTGCCCACTGGGGAGTCCTGGCGGGCATAGCGTATTTCTCCA
TGGTGGGGAACTGGGCGAAGGTCCTGGTGGTGCTGCTGCTATTCGCCGGCGTCGACGCATCCACCTTCGT
CACCGGGGGAAGTGCCGGCCGCGCTGCGGCTAGTCTTGCTGGTCTCTTTAATGCAGGCGCCCAGCAGAAC
ATCCAGCTGATCAACACCAATGGCAGTTGGCACATCAATAGGACGGCCTTGAACTGCAATGACAGCCTTA
ACACCGGCTGGGTAGCAGGGCTCTTCTATTACCACAAATTCAACTCTTCGGGCTGTACCGAGAGGTTGGC
CAGCTGCCGACTCCTTACCGATTTTGACCAGGGCTGGGGCCCTATCAGTCATGCCAACCCAAACAGTTCC
GACCAACGCCCCTACTGCTGGCACTACCCCCCAAAACCATGCGGTATTGTGCCCGCGACGAGCGTGTGTG
GCCCGGTATATTGCTTCACTCCCAGCCCCGTAGTGGTGGGAACGACCGACAGGTCGGGCGCGCCCACCTA
CAACTGGGGCGCAAATGATACGGACGTCTTCGTCCTTAACAACACTAGGCCACCGCTGGGCAATTGGTTC
GGTTGCACCTGGATGAACTCAACTGGATTCACCAAAGTGTGCGGAGCACCCCCTTGTGTCATCGGGGGGG
GGGGGGGCAACAACACCTTGCACTGCCCCACTGATTGCTTCCGCAAGCATCCAGAAGCCACATACTCCCG
GTGCGGCTCCGGCCCCTGGCTTACACCCAGGTGCCTGGTTCACTACCCCTACAGGCTTTGGCATTATCCT
TGTACCATCAACTACACCATATTCAAAGTCAGGATGTACGTGGGAGGGGTCGAGCACAGGCTGGAAGCTG
CCTGCAACTGGACGCGGGGCGAACGCTGCAATCTGGATGACAGGGACAGGTCCGAGCTCAGCCCATTGCT
GCTGTCCACCACACAGTGGCAGGTCCTTCCGTGTTCCTTCACGACCCTGCCAGCCTTGTCCACTGGCCTC
ATCCACCTCCACCAGAACATCGTGGACGTGCAGTACCTGTACGGGGTGGGGTCAAGCGTCGCGTCCTGGG
CCATTAAGTGGGAATACGTCGTTCTCCTGTTCCTCCTGCTTGCAGACGCGCGCGTCTGCGCCTGCTTGTG
GATGATGTTACTCATATCCCAAGCGGAGGCGTAAAGGGCAATTCTGCAGATATCCAGCACAGTGGCGGCC
GCTCGAGTCTAGAGGGCCCGCGGTTCGAAGGTAAGCCTATCCCTAACCCTCTCCTCGGTCTCGATTCTAC
GCGTACCGGTCATCATCACCATCACCATTGAGTTTAAACCCGCTGATCAGCCTCGACTGTGCCTTCTAGT
TGCCAGCCATCTGTTGTTTGCCCCTCCCCCGTGCCTTCCTTGACCCTGGAAGGTGCCACTCCCACTGTCC
TTTCCTAATAAAATGAGGAAATTGCATCGCATTGTCTGAGTAGGTGTCATTCTATTCTGGGGGGTGGGGT
GGGGCAGGACAGCAAGGGGGAGGATTGGGAAGACAATAGCAGGCATGCTGGGGATGCGGTGGGCTCTATG
GCTTCTGAGGCGGAAAGAACCAGCTGGGGCTCTAGGGGGTATCCCC
[124 nt withheld, positions 3127-3250]
C
[32 nt withheld, positions 3252-3283]
CA
[57 nt withheld, positions 3286-3342]
A
[49 nt withheld, positions 3344-3392]
CCTTTGACGTTGGAGTCCACGTTCTTT
[37 nt withheld, positions 3420-3456]
ACCCTATCTCGGTCTATTCTTTTGATTTATAAGGGATTTTGGGGATTTCGGCCTATTGGTTAAAAAATGA
GCTGATTTAACAAAAATTTAACGCGAATTAATTCTGTGGAATGTGTGTCAGTTAGGGTGTGGAAAGTCCC
CAGGCTCCCCAGGCAGGCAGAAGTATGCAAAGCATGCATCTCAATTAGTCAGCAACCAGGTGTGGAAAGT
CCCCAGGCTCCCCAGCAGGCAGAAGTATGCAAAGCATGCATCTCAATTAGTCAGCAACCATAGTCCCGCC
CCTAACTCCGCCCATCCCGCCCCTAACTCCGCCCAGTTCCGCCCATTCTCCGCCCCATGGCTGACTAATT
TTTTTTATTTATGCAGAGGCCGAGGCCGCCTCTGCCTCTGAGCTATTCCAGAAGTAGTGAGGAGGCTTTT
TTGGAGGCCTAGGCTTTTGCAAAAAGCTCCCGGGAGCTTGTATATCCATTTTCGGATCTGATCAAGAGAC
AGGATGAGGATCGTTTCGCATGATTGAACAAGATGGATTGCACGCAGGTTCTCCGGCCGCTTGGGTGGAG
AGGCTATTCGGCTATGACTGGGCACAACAGACAATCGGCTGCTCTGATGCCGCCGTGTTCCGGCTGTCAG
CGCAGGGGCGCCCGGTTCTTTTTGTCAAGACCGACCTGTCCGGTGCCCTGAATGAACTGCAGGACGAGGC
AGCGCGGCTATCGTGGCTGGCCACGACGGGCGTTCCTTGCGCAGCTGTGCTCGACGTTGTCACTGAAGCG
GGAAGGGACTGGCTGCTATTGGGCGAAGTGCCGGGGCAGGATCTCCTGTCATCTCACCTTGCTCCTGCCG
AGAAAGTATCCATCATGGCTGATGCAATGCGGCGGCTGCATACGCTTGATCCGGCTACCTGCCCATTCGA
CCACCAAGCGAAACATCGCATCGAGCGAGCACGTACTCGGATGGAAGCCGGTCTTGTCGATCAGGATGAT
CTGGACGAAGAGCATCAGGGGCTCGCGCCAGCCGAACTGTTCGCCAGGCTCAAGGCGCGCATGCCCGACG
GCGAGGATCTCGTCGTGACCCATGGCGATGCCTGCTTGCCGAATATCATGGTGGAAAATGGCCGCTTTTC
TGGATTCATCGACTGTGGCCGGCTGGGTGTGGCGGACCGCTATCAGGACATAGCGTTGGCTACCCGTGAT
ATTGCTGAAGAGCTTGGCGGCGAATGGGCTGACCGCTTCCTCGTGCTTTACGGTATCGCCGCTCCCGATT
CGCAGCGCATCGCCTTCTATCGCCTTCTTGACGAGTTCTTCTGAGCGGGACTCTGGGGTTCGCGAAATGA
CCGACCAAGCGACGCCCAACCTGCCATCACGAGATTTCGATTCCACCGCCGCCTTCTATGAAAGGTTGGG
CTTCGGAATCGTTTTCCGGGACGCCGGCTGGATGATCCTCCAGCGCGGGGATCTCATGCTGGAGTTCTTC
GCCCACCCCAACTTGTTTATTGCAGCTTATAATGGTTACAAATAAAGCAATAGCATCACAAATTTCACAA
ATAAAGCATTTTTTTCACTGCATTCTAGTTGTGGTTTGTCCAAACTCATCAATGTATCTTATCATGTCTG
TATACCGTCGACCTCTAGCTAGAGCTTGGCGTAATCATGGTCATAGCTGTTTCCTGTGTGAAATTGTTAT
CCGCTCACAATTCCACACAACATACGAGCCGGAAGCATAAAGTGTAAAGCCTGGGGTGCCTAATGAGTGA
GCTAACTCACATTAATTGCGTTGCGCTCACTGCCCGCTTTCCAGTCGGGAAACCTGTCGTGCCAGCTGCA
TTAATGAATCGGCCAACGCGCGGGGAGAGGCGGTTTGCGTATTGGGCGCTCTTCCGCTTCCTCGCTCACT
GACTCGCTGCGCTCGGTCGTTCGGCTGCGGCGAGCGGTATCAGCTCACTCAAAGGCGGTAATACGGTTAT
CCACAGAATCAGGGGATAACGCAGGAAAGAACATGTGAGCAAAAGGCCAGCAAAAGGCCAGGAACCGTAA
AAAGGCCGCGTTGCTGGCGTTTTTCCATAGGCTCCGCCCCCCTGACGAGCATCACAAAAATCGACGCTCA
AGTCAGAGGTGGCGAAACCCGACAGGACTATAAAGATACCAGGCGTTTCCCCCTGGAAGCTCCCTCGTGC
GCTCTCCTGTTCCGACCCTGCCGCTTACCGGATACCTGTCCGCCTTTCTCCCTTCGGGAAGCGTGGCGCT
TTCTCAATGCTCACGCTGTAGGTATCTCAGTTCGGTGTAGGTCGTTCGCTCCAAGCTGGGCTGTGTGCAC
GAACCCCCCGTTCAGCCCGACCGCTGCGCCTTATCCGGTAACTATCGTCTTGAGTCCAACCCGGTAAGAC
ACGACTTATCGCCACTGGCAGCAGCCACTGGTAACAGGATTAGCAGAGCGAGGTATGTAGGCGGTGCTAC
AGAGTTCTTGAAGTGGTGGCCTAACTACGGCTACACTAGAAGGACAGTATTTGGTATCTGCGCTCTGCTG
AAGCCAGTTACCTTCGGAAAAAGAGTTGGTAGCTCTTGATCCGGCAAACAAACCACCGCTGGTAGCGGTG
GTTTTTTTGTTTGCAAGCAGCAGATTACGCGCAGAAAAAAAGGATCTCAAGAAGATCCTTTGATCTTTTC
TACGGGGTCTGACGCTCAGTGGAACGAAAACTCACGTTAAGGGATTTTGGTCATGAGATTATCAAAAAGG
ATCTTCACCTAGATCCTTTTAAATTAAAAATGAAGTTTTAAATCAATCTAAAGTATATATGAGTAAACTT
GGTCTGACAGTTACCAATGCTTAATCAGTGAGGCACCTATCTCAGCGATCTGTCTATTTCGTTCATCCAT
AGTTGCCTGACTCCCCGTCGTGTAGATAACTACGATACGGGAGGGCTTACCATCTGGCCCCAGTGCTGCA
ATGATACCGCGAGACCCACGCTCACCGGCTCCAGATTTATCAGCAATAAACCAGCCAGCCGGAAGGGCCG
AGCGCAGAAGTGGTCCTGCAACTTTATCCGCCTCCATCCAGTCTATTAATTGTTGCCGGGAAGCTAGAGT
AAGTAGTTCGCCAGTTAATAGTTTGCGCAACGTTGTTGCCATTGCTACAGGCATCGTGGTGTCACGCTCG
TCGTTTGGTATGGCTTCATTCAGCTCCGGTTCCCAACGATCAAGGCGAGTTACATGATCCCCCATGTTGT
GCAAAAAAGCGGTTAGCTCCTTCGGTCCTCCGATCGTTGTCAGAAGTAAGTTGGCCGCAGTGTTATCACT
CATGGTTATGGCAGCACTGCATAATTCTCTTACTGTCATGCCATCCGTAAGATGCTTTTCTGTGACTGGT
GAGTACTCAACCAAGTCATTCTGAGAATAGTGTATGCGGCGACCGAGTTGCTCTTGCCCGGCGTCAATAC
GGGATAATACCGCGCCACATAGCAGAACTTTAAAAGTGCTCATCATTGGAAAACGTTCTTCGGGGCGAAA
ACTCTCAAGGATCTTACCGCTGTTGAGATCCAGTTCGATGTAACCCACTCGTGCACCCAACTGATCTTCA
GCATCTTTTACTTTCACCAGCGTTTCTGGGTGAGCAAAAACAGGAAGGCAAAATGCCGCAAAAAAGGGAA
TAAGGGCGACACGGAAATGTTGAATACTCATACTCTTCCTTTTTCAATATTATTGAAGCATTTATCAGGG
TTATTGTCTCATGAGCGGATACATATTTGAATGTATTTAGAAAAATAAACAAATAGGGGTTCCGCGCACA
TTTCCCCGAAAAGTGCCACCTGACGTC
Features (pLannotate 1.2.2; 21 found; start..end, strand, type, name):
     36..80      -  misc_feature   bom (fragment): basis of mobility region from pBR322
    235..614     +  enhancer       CMV enhancer: human cytomegalovirus immediate early enhancer
    615..818     +  promoter       CMV promoter: human cytomegalovirus (CMV) immediate early promoter
    814..847     +  LTR            5' LTR (truncated) (fragment): truncated 5' long terminal repeat (LTR) from HIV-1
    863..881     +  promoter       T7 promoter: promoter for bacteriophage T7 RNA polymerase
    961..2691    +  CDS            POLG_HCVGL (fragment): Experimental evidence at protein level: Swiss-Prot protein existence level 1. [Protease NS2]: Cysteine protease required for the proteolytic auto-cleavage between the non-structural proteins NS2 and NS3 (By similarity). The N-terminus of NS3 is required for the function of NS2 protease (active region NS2-3) (By similarity). Promotes the initiation of viral particle assembly by mediating the interaction between structural and non-structural proteins (By similarity). From Hepatitis C virus (isolate Glasgow) (HCV).
   2760..2801    +  CDS            V5 tag: epitope tag from simian virus 5
   2857..3081    +  polyA_signal   bGH poly(A) signal: bovine growth hormone polyadenylation signal
   3085..3106    +  promoter       SV40 promoter (fragment): SV40 enhancer and early promoter
   3127..3555    +  rep_origin     f1 ori (sequence partly withheld): f1 bacteriophage origin of replication; arrow indicates direction of (+) strand synthesis
   3569..3899    +  promoter       SV40 promoter: SV40 enhancer and early promoter
   3966..4757    +  CDS            neo: KKA2_KLEPN - Also known as kan, nptII. Experimental evidence at protein level: Swiss-Prot protein existence level 1. Resistance to kanamycin, neomycin, paromomycin, ribostamycin, butirosin and gentamicin B. From Klebsiella pneumoniae.
   4783..4941    +  CDS            ble (fragment): BLE_KLEPN - Experimental evidence at protein level: Swiss-Prot protein existence level 1. Binding protein with a strong affinity to the bleomycin family of antibiotics. Binds to CL990; an antimitotic-antibiotic compound. From Klebsiella pneumoniae.
   4936..5057    +  polyA_signal   SV40 poly(A) signal: SV40 polyadenylation signal
   5130..5146    -  protein_bind   lac operator: The lac repressor binds to the lac operator to inhibit transcription in E. coli. This inhibition can be relieved by adding lactose or isopropyl-β-D-thiogalactopyranoside (IPTG). lac repressor encoded by lacI
   5154..5184    -  promoter       lac promoter: promoter for the E. coli lac operon
   5199..5220    -  protein_bind   CAP binding site: CAP binding activates transcription in the presence of cAMP. E. coli catabolite activator protein
   5233..5325    -  CDS            lacI (fragment): lac repressor; lacI; The lac repressor binds to the lac operator to inhibit transcription in E. coli. This inhibition can be relieved by adding lactose or isopropyl-β-D-thiogalactopyranoside (IPTG).
   5508..6096    -  rep_origin     ori: high-copy-number ColE1/pMB1/pBR322/pUC origin of replication
   6267..7127    -  CDS            AmpR: β-lactamase; bla; confers resistance to ampicillin, carbenicillin, and related antibiotics
   7128..7232    -  promoter       AmpR promoter: bla
