>Addgene plasmid #97355 | UKNP1.1.1 | addgene full sequence | sequence record 189553 | Addgene NGS Result
GTCGACGGATCGGGAGATCTCCCGATCCCCTATGGTGCACTCTCAGTACAATCTGCTCTGATGCCGCATA
GTTAAGCCAGTATCTGCTCCCTGCTTGTGTGTTGGAGGTCGCTGAGTAGTGCGCGAGCAAAATTTAAGCT
ACAACAAGGCAAGGCTTGACCGACAATTGCATGAAGAATCTGCTTAGGGTTAGGCGTTTTGCGCTGCTTC
GCGATGTACGGGCCAGATATACGCGTTGACATTGATTATTGACTAGTTATTAATAGTAATCAATTACGGG
GTCATTAGTTCATAGCCCATATATGGAGTTCCGCGTTACATAACTTACGGTAAATGGCCCGCCTGGCTGA
CCGCCCAACGACCCCCGCCCATTGACGTCAATAATGACGTATGTTCCCATAGTAACGCCAATAGGGACTT
TCCATTGACGTCAATGGGTGGAGTATTTACGGTAAACTGCCCACTTGGCAGTACATCAAGTGTATCATAT
GCCAAGTACGCCCCCTATTGACGTCAATGACGGTAAATGGCCCGCCTGGCATTATGCCCAGTACATGACC
TTATGGGACTTTCCTACTTGGCAGTACATCTACGTATTAGTCATCGCTATTACCATGGTGATGCGGTTTT
GGCAGTACATCAATGGGCGTGGATAGCGGTTTGACTCACGGGGATTTCCAAGTCTCCACCCCATTGACGT
CAATGGGAGTTTGTTTTGGCACCAAAATCAACGGGACTTTCCAAAATGTCGTAACAACTCCGCCCCATTG
ACGCAAATGGGCGGTAGGCGTGTACGGTGGGAGGTCTATATAAGCAGAGCTCTCTGGCTAACTAGAGAAC
CCACTGCTTACTGGCTTATCGAAATTAATACGACTCACTATAGGGAGACCCAAGCTGGCTAGTTAAGCTT
GGTACCGAGCTCGGATCCACTAGTCCAGTGTGGTGGAATTGCCCTTCACCATGGGTTGCTCTTTCTCTAT
CTTCCTTCTGGCCCTGCTCTCCTGTCTGACCGTACCCGCTTCGGCCTACCAAGTGCGCAATTCCACGGGG
CTTTACCATGTCACCAATGATTGCCCTAACTCGAGTATTGTGTACGAGGCGGCCGATGCCATCCTGCACA
CTCCGGGGTGTGTCCCTTGCGTTCGCGAGGGTAATGCCTCGAGGTGTTGGGTGGCGTTGACCCCCACGGT
GGCCACCAGGGACGGCAAACTCCCCACGGCGCAGTTACGACGCCACATCGATCTGCTCGTCGGGAGCGCC
ACTCTCTGTTCGGCCCTCTACGTGGGGGACCTGTGCGGGTCTATCTTTCTTGTCGGTCAACTGTTCACCT
TTTCTCCCAGGCTCCACTGGACGACGCAAGACTGCAATTGTTCCATGTATCCCGGCCATATAACGGGTCA
CCGCATGGCATGGGATATGATGATGAACTGGTCCCCTACGACGGCGTTGGTAGTAGCTCAACTGCTCCGG
ATCCCACAAGCCATCTTGGACATGATCGCTGGTGCCCACTGGGGAGTCCTGGCGGGCATAGCGTATTTCT
CCATGGTGGGGAACTGGGCGAAGGTCCTGGTGGTGCTGCTGCTATTCGCCGGCGTCGACGCATCCACCTT
CGTCACCGGGGGAAGTGCCGGCCGCGCTGCGGCTAGTCTTGCTGGTCTCTTTAATGCAGGCGCCCAGCAG
AACATCCAGCTGATCAACACCAATGGCAGTTGGCACATCAATAGGACGGCCTTGAACTGCAATGACAGCC
TTAACACCGGCTGGGTAGCAGGGCTCTTCTATTACCACAAATTCAACTCTTCGGGCTGTACCGAGAGGTT
GGCCAGCTGCCGACTCCTTACCGATTTTGACCAGGGCTGGGGCCCTATCAGTCATGCCAACCCAAACAGT
TCCGACCAACGCCCCTACTGCTGGCACTACCCCCCAAAACCATGCGGTATTGTGCCCGCGACGAGCGTGT
GTGGCCCGGTATATTGCTTCACTCCCAGCCCCGTAGTGGTGGGAACGACCGACAGGTCGGGCGCGCCCAC
CTACAACTGGGGCGCAAATGATACGGACGTCTTCGTCCTTAACAACACTAGGCCACCGCTGGGCAATTGG
TTCGGTTGCACCTGGATGAACTCAACTGGATTCACCAAAGTGTGCGGAGCACCCCCTTGTGTCATCGGGG
GGGGGGGGGGCAACAACACCTTGCACTGCCCCACTGATTGCTTCCGCAAGCATCCAGAAGCCACATACTC
CCGGTGCGGCTCCGGCCCCTGGCTTACACCCAGGTGCCTGGTTCACTACCCCTACAGGCTTTGGCATTAT
CCTTGTACCATCAACTACACCATATTCAAAGTCAGGATGTACGTGGGAGGGGTCGAGCACAGGCTGGAAG
CTGCCTGCAACTGGACGCGGGGCGAACGCTGCAATCTGGATGACAGGGACAGGTCCGAGCTCAGCCCATT
GCTGCTGTCCACCACACAGTGGCAGGTCCTTCCGTGTTCCTTCACGACCCTGCCAGCCTTGTCCACTGGC
CTCATCCACCTCCACCAGAACATCGTGGACGTGCAGTACCTGTACGGGGTGGGGTCAAGCGTCGCGTCCT
GGGCCATTAAGTGGGAATACGTCGTTCTCCTGTTCCTCCTGCTTGCAGACGCGCGCGTCTGCGCCTGCTT
GTGGATGATGTTACTCATATCCCAAGCGGAGGCGTAAAGGGCAATTCTGCAGATATCCAGCACAGTGGCG
GCCGCTCGAGTCTAGAGGGCCCGCGGTTCGAAGGTAAGCCTATCCCTAACCCTCTCCTCGGTCTCGATTC
TACGCGTACCGGTCATCATCACCATCACCATTGAGTTTAAACCCGCTGATCAGCCTCGACTGTGCCTTCT
AGTTGCCAGCCATCTGTTGTTTGCCCCTCCCCCGTGCCTTCCTTGACCCTGGAAGGTGCCACTCCCACTG
TCCTTTCCTAATAAAATGAGGAAATTGCATCGCATTGTCTGAGTAGGTGTCATTCTATTCTGGGGGGTGG
GGTGGGGCAGGACAGCAAGGGGGAGGATTGGGAAGACAATAGCAGGCATGCTGGGGATGCGGTGGGCTCT
ATGGCTTCTGAGGCGGAAAGAACCAGCTGGGGCTCTAGGGGGTATCCCC
[124 nt withheld, positions 3130-3253]
C
[91 nt withheld, positions 3255-3345]
A
[49 nt withheld, positions 3347-3395]
CCTTTGACGTTGGAGTCCACGTTCTTT
[37 nt withheld, positions 3423-3459]
ACCCTATCTCGGTCTATTCTTTTGATTTATAAGGGATTTTGCCGATTTCGGCCTATTGGTTAAAAAATGA
GCTGATTTAACAAAAATTTAACGCGAATTAATTCTGTGGAATGTGTGTCAGTTAGGGTGTGGAAAGTCCC
CAGGCTCCCCAGCAGGCAGAAGTATGCAAAGCATGCATCTCAATTAGTCAGCAACCAGGTGTGGAAAGTC
CCCAGGCTCCCCAGCAGGCAGAAGTATGCAAAGCATGCATCTCAATTAGTCAGCAACCATAGTCCCGCCC
CTAACTCCGCCCATCCCGCCCCTAACTCCGCCCAGTTCCGCCCATTCTCCGCCCCATGGCTGACTAATTT
TTTTTATTTATGCAGAGGCCGAGGCCGCCTCTGCCTCTGAGCTATTCCAGAAGTAGTGAGGAGGCTTTTT
TGGAGGCCTAGGCTTTTGCAAAAAGCTCCCGGGAGCTTGTATATCCATTTTCGGATCTGATCAAGAGACA
GGATGAGGATCGTTTCGCATGATTGAACAAGATGGATTGCACGCAGGTTCTCCGGCCGCTTGGGTGGAGA
GGCTATTCGGCTATGACTGGGCACAACAGACAATCGGCTGCTCTGATGCCGCCGTGTTCCGGCTGTCAGC
GCAGGGGCGCCCGGTTCTTTTTGTCAAGACCGACCTGTCCGGTGCCCTGAATGAACTGCAGGACGAGGCA
GCGCGGCTATCGTGGCTGGCCACGACGGGCGTTCCTTGCGCAGCTGTGCTCGACGTTGTCACTGAAGCGG
GAAGGGACTGGCTGCTATTGGGCGAAGTGCCGGGGCAGGATCTCCTGTCATCTCACCTTGCTCCTGCCGA
GAAAGTATCCATCATGGCTGATGCAATGCGGCGGCTGCATACGCTTGATCCGGCTACCTGCCCATTCGAC
CACCAAGCGAAACATCGCATCGAGCGAGCACGTACTCGGATGGAAGCCGGTCTTGTCGATCAGGATGATC
TGGACGAAGAGCATCAGGGGCTCGCGCCAGCCGAACTGTTCGCCAGGCTCAAGGCGCGCATGCCCGACGG
CGAGGATCTCGTCGTGACCCATGGCGATGCCTGCTTGCCGAATATCATGGTGGAAAATGGCCGCTTTTCT
GGATTCATCGACTGTGGCCGGCTGGGTGTGGCGGACCGCTATCAGGACATAGCGTTGGCTACCCGTGATA
TTGCTGAAGAGCTTGGCGGCGAATGGGCTGACCGCTTCCTCGTGCTTTACGGTATCGCCGCTCCCGATTC
GCAGCGCATCGCCTTCTATCGCCTTCTTGACGAGTTCTTCTGAGCGGGACTCTGGGGTTCGCGAAATGAC
CGACCAAGCGACGCCCAACCTGCCATCACGAGATTTCGATTCCACCGCCGCCTTCTATGAAAGGTTGGGC
TTCGGAATCGTTTTCCGGGACGCCGGCTGGATGATCCTCCAGCGCGGGGATCTCATGCTGGAGTTCTTCG
CCCACCCCAACTTGTTTATTGCAGCTTATAATGGTTACAAATAAAGCAATAGCATCACAAATTTCACAAA
TAAAGCATTTTTTTCACTGCATTCTAGTTGTGGTTTGTCCAAACTCATCAATGTATCTTATCATGTCTGT
ATACCGTCGACCTCTAGCTAGAGCTTGGCGTAATCATGGTCATAGCTGTTTCCTGTGTGAAATTGTTATC
CGCTCACAATTCCACACAACATACGAGCCGGAAGCATAAAGTGTAAAGCCTGGGGTGCCTAATGAGTGAG
CTAACTCACATTAATTGCGTTGCGCTCACTGCCCGCTTTCCAGTCGGGAAACCTGTCGTGCCAGCTGCAT
TAATGAATCGGCCAACGCGCGGGGAGAGGCGGTTTGCGTATTGGGCGCTCTTCCGCTTCCTCGCTCACTG
ACTCGCTGCGCTCGGTCGTTCGGCTGCGGCGAGCGGTATCAGCTCACTCAAAGGCGGTAATACGGTTATC
CACAGAATCAGGGGATAACGCAGGAAAGAACATGTGAGCAAAAGGCCAGCAAAAGGCCAGGAACCGTAAA
AAGGCCGCGTTGCTGGCGTTTTTCCATAGGCTCCGCCCCCCTGACGAGCATCACAAAAATCGACGCTCAA
GTCAGAGGTGGCGAAACCCGACAGGACTATAAAGATACCAGGCGTTTCCCCCTGGAAGCTCCCTCGTGCG
CTCTCCTGTTCCGACCCTGCCGCTTACCGGATACCTGTCCGCCTTTCTCCCTTCGGGAAGCGTGGCGCTT
TCTCATAGCTCACGCTGTAGGTATCTCAGTTCGGTGTAGGTCGTTCGCTCCAAGCTGGGCTGTGTGCACG
AACCCCCCGTTCAGCCCGACCGCTGCGCCTTATCCGGTAACTATCGTCTTGAGTCCAACCCGGTAAGACA
CGACTTATCGCCACTGGCAGCAGCCACTGGTAACAGGATTAGCAGAGCGAGGTATGTAGGCGGTGCTACA
GAGTTCTTGAAGTGGTGGCCTAACTACGGCTACACTAGAAGAACAGTATTTGGTATCTGCGCTCTGCTGA
AGCCAGTTACCTTCGGAAAAAGAGTTGGTAGCTCTTGATCCGGCAAACAAACCACCGCTGGTAGCGGTGG
TTTTTTTGTTTGCAAGCAGCAGATTACGCGCAGAAAAAAAGGATCTCAAGAAGATCCTTTGATCTTTTCT
ACGGGGTCTGACGCTCAGTGGAACGAAAACTCACGTTAAGGGATTTTGGTCATGAGATTATCAAAAAGGA
TCTTCACCTAGATCCTTTTAAATTAAAAATGAAGTTTTAAATCAATCTAAAGTATATATGAGTAAACTTG
GTCTGACAGTTACCAATGCTTAATCAGTGAGGCACCTATCTCAGCGATCTGTCTATTTCGTTCATCCATA
GTTGCCTGACTCCCCGTCGTGTAGATAACTACGATACGGGAGGGCTTACCATCTGGCCCCAGTGCTGCAA
TGATACCGCGAGACCCACGCTCACCGGCTCCAGATTTATCAGCAATAAACCAGCCAGCCGGAAGGGCCGA
GCGCAGAAGTGGTCCTGCAACTTTATCCGCCTCCATCCAGTCTATTAATTGTTGCCGGGAAGCTAGAGTA
AGTAGTTCGCCAGTTAATAGTTTGCGCAACGTTGTTGCCATTGCTACAGGCATCGTGGTGTCACGCTCGT
CGTTTGGTATGGCTTCATTCAGCTCCGGTTCCCAACGATCAAGGCGAGTTACATGATCCCCCATGTTGTG
CAAAAAAGCGGTTAGCTCCTTCGGTCCTCCGATCGTTGTCAGAAGTAAGTTGGCCGCAGTGTTATCACTC
ATGGTTATGGCAGCACTGCATAATTCTCTTACTGTCATGCCATCCGTAAGATGCTTTTCTGTGACTGGTG
AGTACTCAACCAAGTCATTCTGAGAATAGTGTATGCGGCGACCGAGTTGCTCTTGCCCGGCGTCAATACG
GGATAATACCGCGCCACATAGCAGAACTTTAAAAGTGCTCATCATTGGAAAACGTTCTTCGGGGCGAAAA
CTCTCAAGGATCTTACCGCTGTTGAGATCCAGTTCGATGTAACCCACTCGTGCACCCAACTGATCTTCAG
CATCTTTTACTTTCACCAGCGTTTCTGGGTGAGCAAAAACAGGAAGGCAAAATGCCGCAAAAAAGGGAAT
AAGGGCGACACGGAAATGTTGAATACTCATACTCTTCCTTTTTCAATATTATTGAAGCATTTATCAGGGT
TATTGTCTCATGAGCGGATACATATTTGAATGTATTTAGAAAAATAAACAAATAGGGGTTCCGCGCACAT
TTCCCCGAAAAGTGCCACCTGAC
Features (pLannotate 1.2.2; 21 found; start..end, strand, type, name):
     31..83      -  misc_feature   bom (fragment): basis of mobility region from pBR322
    238..617     +  enhancer       CMV enhancer: human cytomegalovirus immediate early enhancer
    618..821     +  promoter       CMV promoter: human cytomegalovirus (CMV) immediate early promoter
    817..850     +  LTR            5' LTR (truncated) (fragment): truncated 5' long terminal repeat (LTR) from HIV-1
    866..884     +  promoter       T7 promoter: promoter for bacteriophage T7 RNA polymerase
    964..2694    +  CDS            POLG_HCVGL (fragment): Experimental evidence at protein level: Swiss-Prot protein existence level 1. [Protease NS2]: Cysteine protease required for the proteolytic auto-cleavage between the non-structural proteins NS2 and NS3 (By similarity). The N-terminus of NS3 is required for the function of NS2 protease (active region NS2-3) (By similarity). Promotes the initiation of viral particle assembly by mediating the interaction between structural and non-structural proteins (By similarity). From Hepatitis C virus (isolate Glasgow) (HCV).
   2763..2804    +  CDS            V5 tag: epitope tag from simian virus 5
   2860..3084    +  polyA_signal   bGH poly(A) signal: bovine growth hormone polyadenylation signal
   3088..3109    +  promoter       SV40 promoter (fragment): SV40 enhancer and early promoter
   3130..3558    +  rep_origin     f1 ori (sequence partly withheld): f1 bacteriophage origin of replication; arrow indicates direction of (+) strand synthesis
   3572..3901    +  promoter       SV40 promoter: SV40 enhancer and early promoter
   3968..4759    +  CDS            neo: KKA2_KLEPN - Also known as kan, nptII. Experimental evidence at protein level: Swiss-Prot protein existence level 1. Resistance to kanamycin, neomycin, paromomycin, ribostamycin, butirosin and gentamicin B. From Klebsiella pneumoniae.
   4785..4943    +  CDS            ble (fragment): BLE_KLEPN - Experimental evidence at protein level: Swiss-Prot protein existence level 1. Binding protein with a strong affinity to the bleomycin family of antibiotics. Binds to CL990; an antimitotic-antibiotic compound. From Klebsiella pneumoniae.
   4938..5059    +  polyA_signal   SV40 poly(A) signal: SV40 polyadenylation signal
   5132..5148    -  protein_bind   lac operator: The lac repressor binds to the lac operator to inhibit transcription in E. coli. This inhibition can be relieved by adding lactose or isopropyl-β-D-thiogalactopyranoside (IPTG). lac repressor encoded by lacI
   5156..5186    -  promoter       lac promoter: promoter for the E. coli lac operon
   5201..5222    -  protein_bind   CAP binding site: CAP binding activates transcription in the presence of cAMP. E. coli catabolite activator protein
   5235..5327    -  CDS            lacI (fragment): lac repressor; lacI; The lac repressor binds to the lac operator to inhibit transcription in E. coli. This inhibition can be relieved by adding lactose or isopropyl-β-D-thiogalactopyranoside (IPTG).
   5510..6098    -  rep_origin     ori: high-copy-number ColE1/pMB1/pBR322/pUC origin of replication
   6269..7129    -  CDS            AmpR: β-lactamase; bla; confers resistance to ampicillin, carbenicillin, and related antibiotics
   7130..7234    -  promoter       AmpR promoter: bla
