[The description below was written by a language model from this plasmid's Addgene catalogue record and pLannotate feature annotations shown in this document.]
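Description:
UKNP1.1.1 is a mammalian expression plasmid built on the Invitrogen pcDNA3.1 V5-His TOPO backbone. It carries the E1E2 envelope glycoprotein genes of hepatitis C virus, amplified from patient serum and inserted by TOPO cloning. The name follows the United Kingdom Nottingham Panel convention of genotype, patient number and clone number, so this is genotype 1, patient 1, clone 1. In bacteria the plasmid replicates at high copy from a ColE1/pUC-type origin and is selected with ampicillin through the β-lactamase gene. An f1 origin is also present. For selection in mammalian cells, an SV40 early promoter drives a neomycin phosphotransferase gene, which is followed by an SV40 polyadenylation signal.

The roughly 1.7 kb insert is annotated as a fragment of the HCV polyprotein. The automated annotation text describes NS2 protease, but this comes from the whole-polyprotein reference entry, and the catalogue record identifies the region as E1E2. The insert lies downstream of the CMV immediate early enhancer and promoter and upstream of the bovine growth hormone polyadenylation signal. A T7 promoter sits between the CMV promoter and the insert and serves as a sequencing primer site. The backbone's V5 epitope tag is annotated a short distance after the insert, but the record does not say whether it is in frame with the glycoproteins or separated from them by a stop codon. Short matches to an HIV-1 LTR, ble and lacI look like incidental backbone hits rather than functional elements. The depositor sequence and the repository-sequenced record differ by one nucleotide in length and have the same feature layout.

The associated publication describes the plasmid as one member of a diverse panel of patient-derived HCV glycoproteins, intended for vaccine research and for assessing sensitivity or resistance to neutralizing monoclonal antibodies.
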