Addgene plasmid #97355: UKNP1.1.1
Purpose: Expression of HCV E1E2 genes cloned from patient serum. United Kingdom Nottingham Panel x.xx.xx (genotype.patient number.clone number)
Depositing lab: Jonathan Ball. Depositing organization: University of Nottingham. Publication: A Diverse Panel of Hepatitis C Virus Glycoproteins for Use in Vaccine Research Reveals Extremes of Monoclonal Antibody Neutralization Resistance. Urbanowicz RA, McClure CP, Brown RJ, Tsoleridis T, Persson MA, Krey T, Irving WL, Ball JK, Tarr AW. J Virol. 2015 Dec 23;90(7):3288-301. doi: 10.1128/JVI.02700-15. PubMed 26699643.
Backbone
  Vector backbone: pcDNA3.1_V5-His_Topo
  Backbone manufacturer: Invitrogen
  Vector type: Mammalian Expression
Growth in bacteria
  Bacterial resistance: Ampicillin, 100 μg/mL
  Growth temperature: 37°C
  Growth strain: DH5alpha
  Copy number: High Copy
Gene/Insert
  Gene/Insert name: HCV E1E2 (alt name: UKNP1.1.1)
  Species: Hepatitis C virus
  Insert size (bp): 1734
  GenBank ID: KU285151.1
  Cloning method: TOPO Cloning
  Sequencing primers: 5′ T7F; 3′ bGHR
Terms and licenses: Academic/Nonprofit Terms; Industry Terms: Not Available to Industry
How to cite: UKNP1.1.1 was a gift from Jonathan Ball (Addgene plasmid # 97355 ; http://n2t.net/addgene:97355 ; RRID:Addgene_97355)
