>Addgene plasmid #97355 | UKNP1.1.1 | addgene partial sequence | sequence record 191084 | V5-Rev 5'-ACCGAGGAGAGGGTTAGGGAT-3'
AACTGGGGCGCAAATGATACGGACGTCTTCGTCCTTAACAACACTAGGCCACCGCTGGGCAATTGGTTCG
GTTGCACCTGGATGAACTCAACTGGATTCACCAAAGTGTGCGGAGCACCCCCTTGTGTCATCGGGGGGGG
GGGGGGCAACAACACCTTGCACTGCCCCACTGATTGCTTCCGCAAGCATCCAGAAGCCACATACTCCCGG
TGCGGCTCCGGCCCCTGGCTTACACCCAGGTGCCTGGTTCACTACCCCTACAGGCTTTGGCATTATCCTT
GTACCATCAACTACACCATATTCAAAGTCAGGATGTACGTGGGAGGGGTCGAGCACAGGCTGGAAGCTGC
CTGCAACTGGACGCGGGGCGAACGCTGCAATCTGGATGACAGGGACAGGTCCGAGCTCAGCCCATTGCTG
CTGTCCACCACACAGTGGCAGGTCCTTCCGTGTTCCTTCACGACCCTGCCAGCCTTGTCCACTGGCCTCA
TCCACCTCCACCAGAACATCGTGGACGTGCAGTACCTGTACGGGGTGGGGTCAAGCGTCGCGTCCTGGGC
CATTAAGTGGGAATACGTCGTTCTCCTGTTCCTCCTGCTTGCAGACGCGCGCGTCTGCGCCTGCTTGTGG
ATGATGTTACTCATATCCCAAGCGGAGGCGTAAAGGGCAATTCTGCAGATATCCAGCACAGTGGCGGCCG
CTCGAGTCTAG
